Addgene plasmid #148580: pT7-EGFP-C1-HsGIGYF2_1-180-YYMLtoAAAA_AE
Purpose: Mammalian Expression of HsGIGYF2_1-180-YYMLtoAAAA
Depositing lab: Elisa Izaurralde. Depositing organization: Max Planck Institute for Developmental Biology. Publication: GIGYF1/2 proteins use auxiliary sequences to selectively bind to 4EHP and repress target mRNA expression. Peter D, Weber R, Sandmeir F, Wohlbold L, Helms S, Bawankar P, Valkov E, Igreja C, Izaurralde E. Genes Dev. 2017 Jun 1;31(11):1147-1161. doi: 10.1101/gad.299420.117. Epub 2017 Jul 11. PubMed 28698298.
Backbone
  Vector backbone: Unknown
  Vector type: Mammalian Expression
Growth in bacteria
  Bacterial resistance: Kanamycin, 50 μg/mL
  Growth temperature: 37°C
  Growth strain: DH5alpha
  Copy number: High Copy
Gene/Insert
  Gene/Insert name: HsGIGYF2_1-180-YYMLtoAAAA
  Species: H. sapiens (human)
  Entrez Gene: GIGYF2 (a.k.a. GYF2, PARK11, PERQ2, PERQ3, TNRC15)
  Cloning method: Unknown
Terms and licenses: Academic/Nonprofit Terms; Industry Terms: Not Available to Industry
Depositor comments: sequence of NCBI: NM_015575.3 or Uniprot.: Q6Y7W6-1 Plasmids from this collection were made available to the research community and donated after the lab closed. Please note that the sequence provided by the depositing laboratory may be theoretical/predicted or based on Sanger sequencing results. There may be discrepancies between sequencing results obtained by Addgene and the depositor sequence. If an Addgene verified sequence is not available, please contact before placing your order to request that our lab fully sequence the plasmid.
How to cite: pT7-EGFP-C1-HsGIGYF2_1-180-YYMLtoAAAA_AE was a gift from Elisa Izaurralde (Addgene plasmid # 148580 ; http://n2t.net/addgene:148580 ; RRID:Addgene_148580)
