[The description below was written by a language model from this plasmid's Addgene catalogue record and pLannotate feature annotations shown in this document.]
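Description:
pT7-EGFP-C1-HsGIGYF2_1-180-YYMLtoAAAA_AE is a 5,287 nt mammalian expression plasmid that produces an N-terminal EGFP fusion to a mutated N-terminal fragment of human GIGYF2. The catalogue lists the backbone as unknown, but the name and feature layout are consistent with an EGFP-C1-style vector. A CMV immediate early enhancer and promoter drive the transcript, and a T7 promoter placed between the CMV promoter and the EGFP start would also allow transcription by T7 RNA polymerase. A short remnant of the multiple cloning site joins the EGFP coding sequence to the GIGYF2 fragment, and the SV40 polyadenylation signal follows. The insert covers residues 1–180 of GIGYF2, matching its 540 nt annotated length, and the construct name indicates that a YYML motif has been replaced with four alanines.

The plasmid is maintained in bacteria at high copy through a ColE1/pUC-type origin and is selected with kanamycin. The NeoR/KanR gene sits behind tandem bacterial (bla) and SV40 early promoters and ends with an HSV TK polyadenylation signal, so the same marker can give G418 resistance in mammalian cells. An f1 origin is also present. The small annotated fragments of HIV-1 LTR, SV40 large T antigen, ble and bGH poly(A) are probably incidental sequence matches within standard backbone regions rather than functional parts.

The associated publication examines how GIGYF1/2 proteins selectively bind 4EHP and repress target mRNAs. This suggests the alanine-substituted fragment serves as a binding-deficient variant for comparison with wild type in cell-based interaction or localisation experiments, although the record does not state this. The depositor notes that the supplied sequence may be theoretical or based on Sanger sequencing.
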