Features (pLannotate 1.2.2; 17 found; start..end, strand, type, name):
     61..364     +  enhancer       CMV enhancer: human cytomegalovirus immediate early enhancer
    365..568     +  promoter       CMV promoter: human cytomegalovirus (CMV) immediate early promoter
    564..597     +  LTR            5' LTR (truncated) (fragment): truncated 5' long terminal repeat (LTR) from HIV-1
    613..631     +  promoter       T7 promoter: promoter for bacteriophage T7 RNA polymerase
    665..1381    +  CDS            EGFP: EGFP is a basic (constitutively fluorescent) green fluorescent protein published in 1996, derived from Aequorea victoria. It is reported to be a rapidly-maturing weak dimer with moderate acid sensitivity.
   1382..1402    +  misc_feature   MCS (fragment): multiple cloning site
   1403..1942    +  CDS            GIGYF2 (fragment): GGYF2_HUMAN - Also known as KIAA0642 From Homo sapiens (Human).
   1968..2052    +  CDS            large T antigen (fragment): large T antigen from SV40 (simian virus 40)
   2075..2196    +  polyA_signal   SV40 poly(A) signal: SV40 polyadenylation signal
   2230..2658    -  rep_origin     f1 ori (sequence partly withheld): f1 bacteriophage origin of replication; arrow indicates direction of (+) strand synthesis
   2685..2789    +  promoter       AmpR promoter: bla
   2791..3148    +  promoter       SV40 promoter: SV40 enhancer and early promoter
   3183..3977    +  CDS            NeoR/KanR: aminoglycoside phosphotransferase from Tn5; aph(3')-II (or nptII); confers resistance to neomycin, kanamycin, and G418 (Geneticin®)
   3998..4150    +  CDS            ble (fragment): BLE_KLEPN - Experimental evidence at protein level: Swiss-Prot protein existence level 1. Binding protein with a strong affinity to the bleomycin family of antibiotics. Binds to CL990; an antimitotic-antibiotic compound. From Klebsiella pneumoniae.
   4209..4256    +  polyA_signal   HSV TK poly(A) signal: herpes simplex virus thymidine kinase polyadenylation signal (Cole and Stacy, 1985)
   4347..4363    -  polyA_signal   bGH poly(A) signal (fragment): bovine growth hormone polyadenylation signal
   4585..5173    +  rep_origin     ori: high-copy-number ColE1/pMB1/pBR322/pUC origin of replication
>Addgene plasmid #148580 | pT7-EGFP-C1-HsGIGYF2_1-180-YYMLtoAAAA_AE | depositor full sequence | sequence record 291028 | Full Sequence
TAGTTATTAATAGTAATCAATTACGGGGTCATTAGTTCATAGCCCATATATGGAGTTCCGCGTTACATAA
CTTACGGTAAATGGCCCGCCTGGCTGACCGCCCAACGACCCCCGCCCATTGACGTCAATAATGACGTATG
TTCCCATAGTAACGCCAATAGGGACTTTCCATTGACGTCAATGGGTGGAGTATTTACGGTAAACTGCCCA
CTTGGCAGTACATCAAGTGTATCATATGCCAAGTACGCCCCCTATTGACGTCAATGACGGTAAATGGCCC
GCCTGGCATTATGCCCAGTACATGACCTTATGGGACTTTCCTACTTGGCAGTACATCTACGTATTAGTCA
TCGCTATTACCATGGTGATGCGGTTTTGGCAGTACATCAATGGGCGTGGATAGCGGTTTGACTCACGGGG
ATTTCCAAGTCTCCACCCCATTGACGTCAATGGGAGTTTGTTTTGGCACCAAAATCAACGGGACTTTCCA
AAATGTCGTAACAACTCCGCCCCATTGACGCAAATGGGCGGTAGGCGTGTACGGTGGGAGGTCTATATAA
GCAGAGCTCTCTGGCTAACTAGAGAACCCACTGCTTACTGGCTTATCGAAATTAATACGACTCACTATAG
GGAGACCCAAGCTCTAGCGCTACCGGTCGCCACCATGGTGAGCAAGGGCGAGGAGCTGTTCACCGGGGTG
GTGCCCATCCTGGTCGAGCTGGACGGCGACGTAAACGGCCACAAGTTCAGCGTGTCCGGCGAGGGCGAGG
GCGATGCCACCTACGGCAAGCTGACCCTGAAGTTCATCTGCACCACCGGCAAGCTGCCCGTGCCCTGGCC
CACCCTCGTGACCACCCTGACCTACGGCGTGCAGTGCTTCAGCCGCTACCCCGACCACATGAAGCAGCAC
GACTTCTTCAAGTCCGCCATGCCCGAAGGCTACGTCCAGGAGCGCACCATCTTCTTCAAGGACGACGGCA
ACTACAAGACCCGCGCCGAGGTGAAGTTCGAGGGCGACACCCTGGTGAACCGCATCGAGCTGAAGGGCAT
CGACTTCAAGGAGGACGGCAACATCCTGGGGCACAAGCTGGAGTACAACTACAACAGCCACAACGTCTAT
ATCATGGCCGACAAGCAGAAGAACGGCATCAAGGTGAACTTCAAGATCCGCCACAACATCGAGGACGGCA
GCGTGCAGCTCGCCGACCACTACCAGCAGAACACCCCCATCGGCGACGGCCCCGTGCTGCTGCCCGACAA
CCACTACCTGAGCACCCAGTCCGCCCTGAGCAAAGACCCCAACGAGAAGCGCGATCACATGGTCCTGCTG
GAGTTCGTGACCGCCGCCGGGATCACTCTCGGCATGGACGAGCTGTACAAGTCCGGACTCAGATCTCGAG
CTATGGCAGCGGAAACGCAGACACTGAACTTTGGGCCTGAATGGCTCCGAGCTCTGTCCAGTGGTGGGAG
TATTACATCCCCTCCTCTTTCTCCAGCATTGCCGAAGTATAAATTAGCAGATGCACGTGCCGGCAGAGAA
GAAGCGGCAGCACTTTTCCTTAAAGACAACAAGATACCTTCAGACCTTCTGGATAAAGAATTTCTGCCTA
TCCTCCAGGAGGAACCCCTTCCACCATTGGCTCTGGTACCCTTTACAGAAGAAGAACAGAGAAACTTTTC
CATGTCTGTAAATAGTGCTGCTGTCCTGCGATTGACAGGACGAGGAGGAGGAGGAACAGTGGTGGGGGCT
CCTAGAGGTCGAAGTTCTTCAAGAGGGCGAGGCAGAGGCAGAGGTGAATGTGGTTTCTACCAAAGAAGTT
TTGATGAAGTAGAGGGTGTTTTTGGTCGAGGAGGTGGCAGAGAAATGCATAGATCGCAGAGCTGGGAGGA
AAGGGGTGACAGACGTTTTGAAAAACCAGGACGAAAAGATGTAGGGAGACCATGAGGATCCACCGGATCT
AGATAACTGATCATAATCAGCCATACCACATTTGTAGAGGTTTTACTTGCTTTAAAAAACCTCCCACACC
TCCCCCTGAACCTGAAACATAAAATGAATGCAATTGTTGTTGTTAACTTGTTTATTGCAGCTTATAATGG
TTACAAATAAAGCAATAGCATCACAAATTTCACAAATAAAGCATTTTTTTCACTGCATTCTAGTTGTGGT
TTGTCCAAACTCATCAATGTATCTTAACGCGTAAATTGTAAGCGTTAATATTTTGTTAAAATTCGCGTTA
AATTTTTGTTAAATCAGCTCATTTTTTAACCAATAGGCCGAAATCGGCAAAATCCCTTATAAATCAAAAG
AATAGACCGAGATAGGGT
[37 nt withheld, positions 2329-2365]
AAAGAACGTGGACTCCAACGTCAAAGG
[49 nt withheld, positions 2393-2441]
T
[91 nt withheld, positions 2443-2533]
G
[124 nt withheld, positions 2535-2658]
CAGGTGGCACTTTTCGGGGAAATGTGCGCGGAACCCCTATTTGTTTATTTTTCTAAATACATTCAAATAT
GTATCCGCTCATGAGACAATAACCCTGATAAATGCTTCAATAATATTGAAAAAGGAAGAGTCCTGAGGCG
GAAAGAACCAGCTGTGGAATGTGTGTCAGTTAGGGTGTGGAAAGTCCCCAGGCTCCCCAGCAGGCAGAAG
TATGCAAAGCATGCATCTCAATTAGTCAGCAACCAGGTGTGGAAAGTCCCCAGGCTCCCCAGCAGGCAGA
AGTATGCAAAGCATGCATCTCAATTAGTCAGCAACCATAGTCCCGCCCCTAACTCCGCCCATCCCGCCCC
TAACTCCGCCCAGTTCCGCCCATTCTCCGCCCCATGGCTGACTAATTTTTTTTATTTATGCAGAGGCCGA
GGCCGCCTCGGCCTCTGAGCTATTCCAGAAGTAGTGAGGAGGCTTTTTTGGAGGCCTAGGCTTTTGCAAA
GATCGATCAAGAGACAGGATGAGGATCGTTTCGCATGATTGAACAAGATGGATTGCACGCAGGTTCTCCG
GCCGCTTGGGTGGAGAGGCTATTCGGCTATGACTGGGCACAACAGACAATCGGCTGCTCTGATGCCGCCG
TGTTCCGGCTGTCAGCGCAGGGGCGCCCGGTTCTTTTTGTCAAGACCGACCTGTCCGGTGCCCTGAATGA
ACTGCAAGACGAGGCAGCGCGGCTATCGTGGCTGGCCACGACGGGCGTTCCTTGCGCAGCTGTGCTCGAC
GTTGTCACTGAAGCGGGAAGGGACTGGCTGCTATTGGGCGAAGTGCCGGGGCAGGATCTCCTGTCATCTC
ACCTTGCTCCTGCCGAGAAAGTATCCATCATGGCTGATGCAATGCGGCGGCTGCATACGCTTGATCCGGC
TACCTGCCCATTCGACCACCAAGCGAAACATCGCATCGAGCGAGCACGTACTCGGATGGAAGCCGGTCTT
GTCGATCAGGATGATCTGGACGAAGAGCATCAGGGGCTCGCGCCAGCCGAACTGTTCGCCAGGCTCAAGG
CGAGCATGCCCGACGGCGAGGATCTCGTCGTGACCCATGGCGATGCCTGCTTGCCGAATATCATGGTGGA
AAATGGCCGCTTTTCTGGATTCATCGACTGTGGCCGGCTGGGTGTGGCGGACCGCTATCAGGACATAGCG
TTGGCTACCCGTGATATTGCTGAAGAGCTTGGCGGCGAATGGGCTGACCGCTTCCTCGTGCTTTACGGTA
TCGCCGCTCCCGATTCGCAGCGCATCGCCTTCTATCGCCTTCTTGACGAGTTCTTCTGAGCGGGACTCTG
GGGTTCGAAATGACCGACCAAGCGACGCCCAACCTGCCATCACGAGATTTCGATTCCACCGCCGCCTTCT
ATGAAAGGTTGGGCTTCGGAATCGTTTTCCGGGACGCCGGCTGGATGATCCTCCAGCGCGGGGATCTCAT
GCTGGAGTTCTTCGCCCACCCTAGGGGGAGGCTAACTGAAACACGGAAGGAGACAATACCGGAAGGAACC
CGCGCTATGACGGCAATAAAAAGACAGAATAAAACGCACGGTGTTGGGTCGTTTGTTCATAAACGCGGGG
TTCGGTCCCAGGGCTGGCACTCTGTCGATACCCCACCGAGACCCCATTGGGGCCAATACGCCCGCGTTTC
TTCCTTTTCCCCACCCCACCCCCCAAGTTCGGGTGAAGGCCCAGGGCTCGCAGCCAACGTCGGGGCGGCA
GGCCCTGCCATAGCCTCAGGTTACTCATATATACTTTAGATTGATTTAAAACTTCATTTTTAATTTAAAA
GGATCTAGGTGAAGATCCTTTTTGATAATCTCATGACCAAAATCCCTTAACGTGAGTTTTCGTTCCACTG
AGCGTCAGACCCCGTAGAAAAGATCAAAGGATCTTCTTGAGATCCTTTTTTTCTGCGCGTAATCTGCTGC
TTGCAAACAAAAAAACCACCGCTACCAGCGGTGGTTTGTTTGCCGGATCAAGAGCTACCAACTCTTTTTC
CGAAGGTAACTGGCTTCAGCAGAGCGCAGATACCAAATACTGTCCTTCTAGTGTAGCCGTAGTTAGGCCA
CCACTTCAAGAACTCTGTAGCACCGCCTACATACCTCGCTCTGCTAATCCTGTTACCAGTGGCTGCTGCC
AGTGGCGATAAGTCGTGTCTTACCGGGTTGGACTCAAGACGATAGTTACCGGATAAGGCGCAGCGGTCGG
GCTGAACGGGGGGTTCGTGCACACAGCCCAGCTTGGAGCGAACGACCTACACCGAACTGAGATACCTACA
GCGTGAGCTATGAGAAAGCGCCACGCTTCCCGAAGGGAGAAAGGCGGACAGGTATCCGGTAAGCGGCAGG
GTCGGAACAGGAGAGCGCACGAGGGAGCTTCCAGGGGGAAACGCCTGGTATCTTTATAGTCCTGTCGGGT
TTCGCCACCTCTGACTTGAGCGTCGATTTTTGTGATGCTCGTCAGGGGGGCGGAGCCTATGGAAAAACGC
CAGCAACGCGGCCTTTTTACGGTTCCTGGCCTTTTGCTGGCCTTTTGCTCACATGTTCTTTCCTGCGTTA
TCCCCTGATTCTGTGGATAACCGTATTACCGCCATGCAT
